Addgene plasmid #180209: pGB-As-NF-kB1
Purpose: Expresses GAL4-fusion protein of Acanthoeca spectabilis NF-kB1 protein in yeast
Depositing lab: Thomas Gilmore. Depositing organization: Boston University Main Campus. Publication: Comparison of NF-kappaB from the protists Capsaspora owczarzaki and Acanthoeca spectabilis reveals extensive evolutionary diversification of this transcription factor. Williams LM, Sridhar S, Samaroo J, Peart J, Adindu EK, Addanki A, DiRusso CJ, Aguirre Carrion PJ, Rodriguez-Sastre N, Siggers T, Gilmore TD. Commun Biol. 2021 Dec 16;4(1):1404. doi: 10.1038/s42003-021-02924-2. PubMed 34916615.
Backbone
  Vector backbone: pGBT9
  Backbone size w/o insert (bp): 5524
  Total vector size (bp): 7700
  Vector type: Yeast Expression
  Selectable markers: TRP1
Growth in bacteria
  Bacterial resistance: Ampicillin, 100 μg/mL
  Growth temperature: 30°C
  Growth strain: DH5alpha
  Copy number: High Copy
Gene/Insert
  Gene/Insert name: As-NF-kB1 (alt name: Acanthoeca spectabilis NF-kB1)
  Species: Acanthoeca spectabilis
  Insert size (bp): 1224
  Mutation: aa 2-409
  Promoter: AdhI
  Tag / fusion protein: GAL4 (1-147) fusion (N terminal on insert)
  Cloning method: Restriction Enzyme; 5′ cloning site EcoRI (not destroyed); 3′ cloning site SalI (not destroyed)
  Sequencing primers: 5′ GAL4
Terms and licenses: Academic/Nonprofit Terms; Industry Terms: Not Available to Industry
Depositor comments: Codon optimized for human cell expression
How to cite: pGB-As-NF-kB1 was a gift from Thomas Gilmore (Addgene plasmid # 180209 ; http://n2t.net/addgene:180209 ; RRID:Addgene_180209)
