[The description below was written by a language model from this plasmid's Addgene catalogue record and pLannotate feature annotations shown in this document.]
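Description:
pGB-As-NF-kB1 is a yeast expression plasmid built on the pGBT9 backbone, a shuttle vector of the kind used for GAL4-based transcriptional assays. It replicates in Saccharomyces cerevisiae from a 2μ origin and is selected by the TRP1 auxotrophic marker driven by its own promoter. In E. coli it is maintained at high copy from a ColE1/pUC-type origin with ampicillin resistance (AmpR). Remnants of lac regulatory elements, rop and bom are also annotated in the backbone.

The expression cassette consists of the yeast ADH1 promoter, the GAL4 DNA-binding domain (residues 1–147) and the ADH1 terminator. Between the GAL4 domain and the terminator lies the insert, cloned between EcoRI and SalI sites that are both retained. It encodes amino acids 2–409 of NF-kB1 from the choanoflagellate Acanthoeca spectabilis, fused in frame to the C-terminus of the GAL4 domain. The depositor notes that the coding sequence was codon optimized for human cells. The annotation software does not recognise the insert itself, and the short "KFP-Red" hit within that region is probably a spurious match to codon-optimized sequence. Tethering the protein to GAL4 binding sites in this way is a standard method for testing whether it has intrinsic transactivation activity in yeast reporter strains. This fits the stated purpose of expressing the GAL4 fusion in a comparative study of protist NF-kB proteins.

Two discrepancies are worth noting. The full sequencing result is 6,737 nt, close to the sum of the listed backbone and insert sizes but shorter than the catalogued total of 7,700 bp. The second feature table (5,936 nt) shows a T7/lacI bacterial expression vector carrying a colicin fragment and an f1 origin, which does not correspond to the construct described and appears to be a different plasmid.
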