Features (pLannotate 1.2.2; 16 found; start..end, strand, type, name):
     47..443     +  promoter       ADH1 promoter: S. cerevisiae ADH1; promoter for alcohol dehydrogenase 1
    471..911     +  CDS            GAL4 DNA binding domain: DNA binding domain of the GAL4 transcriptional activator; Saccharomyces cerevisiae GAL4 (truncated)
   1247..1271    +  CDS            KFP-Red (fragment): photoactivatable nonfluorescent protein that becomes red fluorescent upon exposure to green light mammalian codon-optimized
   2172..2359    +  terminator     ADH1 terminator: S. cerevisiae ADH1; transcription terminator for the S. cerevisiae alcohol dehydrogenase 1 (ADH1) gene
   2412..3086    -  CDS            TRP1: phosphoribosylanthranilate isomerase, required for tryptophan biosynthesis; S. cerevisiae TRP1; yeast auxotrophic marker
   3087..3188    -  promoter       TRP1 promoter: S. cerevisiae TRP1
   3226..3242    -  protein_bind   lac operator: The lac repressor binds to the lac operator to inhibit transcription in E. coli. This inhibition can be relieved by adding lactose or isopropyl-β-D-thiogalactopyranoside (IPTG). lac repressor encoded by lacI
   3250..3280    -  promoter       lac promoter: promoter for the E. coli lac operon
   3295..3316    -  protein_bind   CAP binding site: CAP binding activates transcription in the presence of cAMP. E. coli catabolite activator protein
   3329..3421    -  CDS            lacI (fragment): lac repressor; lacI; The lac repressor binds to the lac operator to inhibit transcription in E. coli. This inhibition can be relieved by adding lactose or isopropyl-β-D-thiogalactopyranoside (IPTG).
   3604..4192    -  rep_origin     ori: high-copy-number ColE1/pMB1/pBR322/pUC origin of replication
   4363..5223    -  CDS            AmpR: β-lactamase; bla; confers resistance to ampicillin, carbenicillin, and related antibiotics
   5224..5328    -  promoter       AmpR promoter: bla
   5423..5458    +  CDS            rop (fragment): Rop protein, which maintains plasmids at low copy number; rop
   5560..5609    +  misc_feature   bom (fragment): basis of mobility region from pBR322
   5610..37      +  rep_origin     2μ ori (across the origin): yeast 2μ plasmid origin of replication
>Addgene plasmid #180209 | pGB-As-NF-kB1 | addgene full sequence | sequence record 364072 | Addgene NGS Result
ATTTTTGTTCTACAAAATGAAGCACAGATGCTTCGTTGCTTGCATGCAACTTCTTTTCTTTTTTTTTCTT
TTCTCTCTCCCCCGTTGTTGTCTCACCATATCCGCAATGACAAAAAAATGATGGAAGACACTAAAGGAAA
AAATTAACGACAAAGACAGCACCAACAGATGTCGTTGTTCCAGAGCTGATGAGGGGTATCTCGAAGCACA
CGAAACTTTTTCCTTCCTTCATTCACGCACACTACTCTCTAATGAGCAACGGTATACGGCCTTCCTTCCA
GTTACTTGAATTTGAAATAAAAAAAAGTTTGCTGTCTTGCTATCAAGTATAAATAGACCTGCAATTATTA
ATCTTTTGTTTCCTCGTCATTGTTCTCGTTCCCTTTCTTCCTTGTTTCTTTTTCTGCACAATATTTCAAG
CTATACCAAGCATACAATCAACTCCAAGCTTGAAGCAAGCCTCCTGAAAGATGAAGCTACTGTCTTCTAT
CGAACAAGCATGCGATATTTGCCGACTTAAAAAGCTCAAGTGCTCCAAAGAAAAACCGAAGTGCGCCAAG
TGTCTGAAGAACAACTGGGAGTGTCGCTACTCTCCCAAAACCAAAAGGTCTCCGCTGACTAGGGCACATC
TGACAGAAGTGGAATCAAGGCTAGAAAGACTGGAACAGCTATTTCTACTGATTTTTCCTCGAGAAGACCT
TGACATGATTTTGAAAATGGATTCTTTACAGGATATAAAAGCATTGTTAACAGGATTATTTGTACAAGAT
AATGTGAATAAAGATGCCGTCACAGATAGATTGGCTTCAGTGGAGACTGATATGCCTCTAACATTGAGAC
AGCATAGAATAAGTGCGACATCATCATCGGAAGAGAGTAGTAACAAAGGTCAAAGACAGTTGACTGTATC
GCCGGAATTCGAAGCCAGATGGCGGCGGGCCCCTGGCCTGGGCAACCCTCGGCCTAGCAAGCGGTGCAGA
AGCCAGAGCCCTAGCCAAAGACAGGTGATCGCCGAGTCTTTCGGCAAGGGCCAGGCCGCTGCCGAAGAGG
ACGCCAGAGGCGAGGCCGGCCCCGCCGCCATGGTCCCTCTGGGAGGCGCCATCGACTTCACCGACGTTGG
CATGGCCGCTTCTAGCTTTGACCCCGCCGTGTGGCACGGCATGGTGGCCAAGAGCACCATGCTGGCCCAA
CAGGGCCACAGAGGAATTTCTCTGAACGACATCGCAGTGGGCGGATTCGACGACACCGTGTCCGAGGTGG
ACGGCGTGCTGGAAATCAGCCAGCAGCCTGCCGCCCACGGAAGATTCAGATACAGCAAGGAGGGCAGAAA
GACACCTCTGCCTGGAGCTATCGAGGGCAGCTTCCCCACCGTGCAGCTGAGCCCCGCTTATAGACACATG
GTGCCCGACGGCACCATGGTTTCTGTGACCCTGATCACCAAGTACCACGATGATAGAGGCGCTCCGGTTA
GACACTGGCACACCCTCGAGGTGAAGGAAGGCGGCGCCGCCTCTAGACCTCTGAGCATGGGCCTGGTGCA
GTTCCCTAATCTGGTCGTGACCAGAGCCGCTATGCCTGCTGATCTGGACGATGCTGGAGCTGCAAGAAAC
CCGGAAGATCAGCACGTGATTAGACTGATGTTTACAATGATGTTCCGGGACAGCGCCGGAGTGATCTTCA
AGACCAGCGTGATCAGCAATCCTATCTACGGCATCGAGCTGAAGATCCACAAGTCCAGCCACCCCAGAGT
GCCTGTGGCCGGCCAGCTCGACGTCTTTTTCCTGACATCTAAGGTGAAAAAGAAAAACACCCTCATCAAG
GTGAGAGAGGTGTACCCCGCTCCTTTCGATCCTGGCCCAAACAGCGGCTGGGAGCTGGACGAGAGAGGCA
GACTGACCTTCACCGTGGACAACCTGCACGTGCACTACCAGTACGCCGTGGTCGCCACAGTGCCACCTTA
CTGGGACCAGACAATCACAACAAGCAGAGTGCTGGACATCTGCCTGGTGGATACCGCCCAGGGACTGGAA
AGCAACTGCGTGCAGATCGAGTACTGCCCCCCCAGCGCCGCAGAAGGCGAAGGCGCTGCTGCCGCCGCTT
CTGGCGCCGCTAGTGATGCCGCCCCTGGCCCTGCCCTGATGTGAGTCGACCTGCAGCCAAGCTAATTCCG
GGCGAATTTCTTATGATTTATGATTTTTATTATTAAATAAGTTATAAAAAAAATAAGTGTATACAAATTT
TAAAGTGACTCTTAGGTTTTAAAACGAAAATTCTTATTCTTGAGTAACTCTTTCCTGTAGGTCAGGTTGC
TTTCTCAGGTATAGCATGAGGTCGCTCTTATTGACCACACCTCTACCGGCATGCCGGCAAGTGCACAAAC
AATACTTAAATAAATACTACTCAGTAATAACCTATTTCTTAGCATTTTTGACGAAATTTGCTATTTTGTT
AGAGTCTTTTACACCATTTGTCTCCACACCTCCGCTTACATCAACACCAATAACGCCATTTAATCTAAGC
GCATCACCAACATTTTCTGGCGTCAGTCCACCAGCTAACATAAAATGTAAGCTTTCGGGGCTCTCTTGCC
TTCCAACCCAGTCAGAAATCGAGTTCCAATCCAAAAGTTCACCTGTCCCACCTGCTTCTGAATCAAACAA
GGGAATAAACGAATGAGGTTTCTGTGAAGCTGCACTGAGTAGTATGTTGCAGTCTTTTGGAAATACGAGT
CTTTTAATAACTGGCAAACCGAGGAACTCTTGGTATTCTTGCCACGACTCATCTCCATGCAGTTGGACGA
TATCAATGCCGTAATCATTGACCAGAGCCAAAACATCCTCCTTAGGTTGATTACGAAACACGCCAACCAA
GTATTTCGGAGTGCCTGAACTATTTTTATATGCTTTTACAAGACTTGAAATTTTCCTTGCAATAACCGGG
TCAATTGTTCTCTTTCTATTGGGCACACATATAATACCCAGCAAGTCAGCATCGGAATCTAGAGCACATT
CTGCGGCCTCTGTGCTCTGCAAGCCGCAAACTTTCACCAATGGACCAGAACTACCTGTGAAATTAATAAC
AGACATACTCCAAGCTGCCTTTGTGTGCTTAATCACGTATACTCACGTGCTCAATAGTCACCAATGCCCT
CCCTCTTGGCCCTCTCCTTTTCTTTTTTCGACCGAATTAATTCGTAATCATGTCATAGCTGTTTCCTGTG
TGAAATTGTTATCCGCTCACAATTCCACACAACATACGAGCCGGAAGCATAAAGTGTAAAGCCTGGGGTG
CCTAATGAGTGAGCTAACTCACATTAATTGCGTTGCGCTCACTGCCCGCTTTCCAGTCGGGAAACCTGTC
GTGCCAGCTGCATTAATGAATCGGCCAACGCGCGGGGAGAGGCGGTTTGCGTATTGGGCGCTCTTCCGCT
TCCTCGCTCACTGACTCGCTGCGCTCGGTCGTTCGGCTGCGGCGAGCGGTATCAGCTCACTCAAAGGCGG
TAATACGGTTATCCACAGAATCAGGGGATAACGCAGGAAAGAACATGTGAGCAAAAGGCCAGCAAAAGGC
CAGGAACCGTAAAAAGGCCGCGTTGCTGGCGTTTTTCCATAGGCTCCGCCCCCCTGACGAGCATCACAAA
AATCGACGCTCAAGTCAGAGGTGGCGAAACCCGACAGGACTATAAAGATACCAGGCGTTTCCCCCTGGAA
GCTCCCTCGTGCGCTCTCCTGTTCCGACCCTGCCGCTTACCGGATACCTGTCCGCCTTTCTCCCTTCGGG
AAGCGTGGCGCTTTCTCATAGCTCACGCTGTAGGTATCTCAGTTCGGTGTAGGTCGTTCGCTCCAAGCTG
GGCTGTGTGCACGAACCCCCCGTTCAGCCCGACCGCTGCGCCTTATCCGGTAACTATCGTCTTGAGTCCA
ACCCGGTAAGACACGACTTATCGCCACTGGCAGCAGCCACTGGTAACAGGATTAGCAGAGCGAGGTATGT
AGGCGGTGCTACAGAGTTCTTGAAGTGGTGGCCTAACTACGGCTACACTAGAAGAACAGTATTTGGTATC
TGCGCTCTGCTGAAGCCAGTTACCTTCGGAAAAAGAGTTGGTAGCTCTTGATCCGGCAAACAAACCACCG
CTGGTAGCGGTGGTTTTTTTGTTTGCAAGCAGCAGATTACGCGCAGAAAAAAAGGATCTCAAGAAGATCC
TTTGATCTTTTCTACGGGGTCTGACGCTCAGTGGAACGAAAACTCACGTTAAGGGATTTTGGTCATGAGA
TTATCAAAAAGGATCTTCACCTAGATCCTTTTAAATTAAAAATGAAGTTTTAAATCAATCTAAAGTATAT
ATGAGTAAACTTGGTCTGACAGTTACCAATGCTTAATCAGTGAGGCACCTATCTCAGCGATCTGTCTATT
TCGTTCATCCATAGTTGCCTGACTCCCCGTCGTGTAGATAACTACGATACGGGAGGGCTTACCATCTGGC
CCCAGTGCTGCAATGATACCGCGAGACCCACGCTCACCGGCTCCAGATTTATCAGCAATAAACCAGCCAG
CCGGAAGGGCCGAGCGCAGAAGTGGTCCTGCAACTTTATCCGCCTCCATCCAGTCTATTAATTGTTGCCG
GGAAGCTAGAGTAAGTAGTTCGCCAGTTAATAGTTTGCGCAACGTTGTTGCCATTGCTACAGGCATCGTG
GTGTCACGCTCGTCGTTTGGTATGGCTTCATTCAGCTCCGGTTCCCAACGATCAAGGCGAGTTACATGAT
CCCCCATGTTGTGCAAAAAAGCGGTTAGCTCCTTCGGTCCTCCGATCGTTGTCAGAAGTAAGTTGGCCGC
AGTGTTATCACTCATGGTTATGGCAGCACTGCATAATTCTCTTACTGTCATGCCATCCGTAAGATGCTTT
TCTGTGACTGGTGAGTACTCAACCAAGTCATTCTGAGAATAGTGTATGCGGCGACCGAGTTGCTCTTGCC
CGGCGTCAATACGGGATAATACCGCGCCACATAGCAGAACTTTAAAAGTGCTCATCATTGGAAAACGTTC
TTCGGGGCGAAAACTCTCAAGGATCTTACCGCTGTTGAGATCCAGTTCGATGTAACCCACTCGTGCACCC
AACTGATCTTCAGCATCTTTTACTTTCACCAGCGTTTCTGGGTGAGCAAAAACAGGAAGGCAAAATGCCG
CAAAAAAGGGAATAAGGGCGACACGGAAATGTTGAATACTCATACTCTTCCTTTTTCAATATTATTGAAG
CATTTATCAGGGTTATTGTCTCATGAGCGGATACATATTTGAATGTATTTAGAAAAATAAACAAATAGGG
GTTCCGCGCACATTTCCCCGAAAAGTGCCACCTGACGTCTAAGAAACCATTATTATCATGACATTAACCT
ATAAAAATAGGCGTATCACGAGGCCCTTTCGTCTCGCGCGTTTCGGTGATGACGGTGAAAACCTCTGACA
CATGCAGCTCCCGGAGACGGTCACAGCTTGTCTGTAAGCGGATGCCGGGAGCAGACAAGCCCGTCAGGGC
GCGTCAGCGGGTGTTGGCGGGTGTCGGGGCTGGCTTAACTATGCGGCATCAGAGCAGATTGTACTGAGAG
TGCACCATAACGCATTTAAGCATAAACACGCACTATGCCGTTCTTCTCATGTATATATATATACAGGCAA
CACGCAGATATAGGTGCGACGTGAACAGTGAGCTGTATGTGCGCAGCTCGCGTTGCATTTTCGGAAGCGC
TCGTTTTCGGAAACGCTTTGAAGTTCCTATTCCGAAGTTCCTATTCTCTAGCTAGAAAGTATAGGAACTT
CAGAGCGCTTTTGAAAACCAAAAGCGCTCTGAAGACGCACTTTCAAAAAACCAAAAACGCACCGGACTGT
AACGAGCTACTAAAATATTGCGAATACCGCTTCCACAAACATTGCTCAAAAGTATCTCTTTGCTATATAT
CTCTGTGCTATATCCCTATATAACCTACCCATCCACCTTTCGCTCCTTGAACTTGCATCTAAACTCGACC
TCTACATTTTTTATGTTTATCTCTAGTATTACTCTTTAGACAAAAAAATTGTAGTAAGAACTATTCATAG
AGTGAATCGAAAACAATACGAAAATGTAAACATTTCCTATACGTAGTATATAGAGACAAAATAGAAGAAA
CCGTTCATAATTTTCTGACCAATGAAGAATCATCAACGCTATCACTTTCTGTTCACAAAGTATGCGCAAT
CCACATCGGTATAGAATATAATCGGGGATGCCTTTATCTTGAAAAAATGCACCCGCAGCTTCGCTAGTAA
TCAGTAAACGCGGGAAGTGGAGTCAGGCTTTTTTTATGGAAGAGAAAATAGACACCAAAGTAGCCTTCTT
CTAACCTTAACGGACCTACAGTGCAAAAAGTTATCAAGAGACTGCATTATAGAGCGCACAAAGGAGAAAA
AAAGTAATCTAAGATGCTTTGTTAGAAAAATAGCGCTCTCGGGATGCATTTTTGTAGAACAAAAAAGAAG
TATAGATTCTTTGTTGGTAAAATAGCGCTCTCGCGTTGCATTTCTGTTCTGTAAAAATGCAGCTCAGATT
CTTTGTTTGAAAAATTAGCGCTCTCGCGTTGCATTTTTGTTTTACAAAAATGAAGCACAGATTCTTCGTT
GGTAAAATAGCGCTTTCGCGTTGCATTTCTGTTCTGTAAAAATGCAGCTCAGATTCTTTGTTTGAAAAAT
TAGCGCTCTCGCGTTGC
