Features (pLannotate 1.2.2; 19 found; start..end, strand, type, name):
    123..170     -  terminator     T7 terminator: transcription terminator for bacteriophage T7 RNA polymerase
    178..227     -  CDS            SET1 (fragment): solubility-enhancement tag derived from T7 phage gene 10B
    237..255     -  CDS            9xHis (fragment): 9xHis affinity tag
    261..830     -  CDS            cea (fragment): CEA1_ECOLX - Experimental evidence at protein level: Swiss-Prot protein existence level 1. Colicins are polypeptide toxins produced by and active against E.coli and closely related bacteria. From Escherichia coli.
    838..858     -  RBS            RBS: efficient ribosome binding site from bacteriophage T7 gene 10 (Olins and Rangwala, 1989)
    874..898     -  protein_bind   lac operator: The lac repressor binds to the lac operator to inhibit transcription in E. coli. This inhibition can be relieved by adding lactose or isopropyl-β-D-thiogalactopyranoside (IPTG). lac repressor encoded by lacI
    899..917     -  promoter       T7 promoter: promoter for bacteriophage T7 RNA polymerase
    943..1222    +  CDS            TcR (fragment): tetracycline efflux protein; tet; confers resistance to tetracycline
   1230..1307    +  promoter       lacI promoter: lacI
   1308..2390    +  CDS            lacI: lac repressor; lacI; The lac repressor binds to the lac operator to inhibit transcription in E. coli. This inhibition can be relieved by adding lactose or isopropyl-β-D-thiogalactopyranoside (IPTG).
   2403..2424    +  protein_bind   CAP binding site: CAP binding activates transcription in the presence of cAMP. E. coli catabolite activator protein
   2439..2730    +  CDS            TcR (fragment): tetracycline efflux protein; tet; confers resistance to tetracycline
   2802..3182    -  CDS            YPB1_ECOLX: Protein predicted: Swiss-Prot protein existence level 4. From Escherichia coli.
   3199..3390    +  CDS            rop: Rop protein, which maintains plasmids at low copy number; rop
   3492..3631    +  misc_feature   bom: basis of mobility region from pBR322
   3817..4405    -  rep_origin     ori: high-copy-number ColE1/pMB1/pBR322/pUC origin of replication
   4576..5436    -  CDS            AmpR: β-lactamase; bla; confers resistance to ampicillin, carbenicillin, and related antibiotics
   5437..5541    -  promoter       AmpR promoter: bla
   5567..86      -  rep_origin     f1 ori (across the origin) (sequence partly withheld): f1 bacteriophage origin of replication; arrow indicates direction of (+) strand synthesis
>Addgene plasmid #180209 | pGB-As-NF-kB1 Sequencing Result | analyzer sequence | sequence record 358260
[86 nt withheld, positions 1-86]
CCCATTCGCCAATCCGGATATAGTTCCTCCTTTCAGCAAAAAACCCCTCAAGACCCGTTTAGAGGCCCCA
AGGGGTTATGCTAGTTATTGCTCAGCGGTGGCAGCAGCCAACTCAGCTTCCTTTCGGGCTTTGTTAGCAG
CCGGATCTCAGTGGTGGTGGTGGTGGTGGCAGAGAGCTTTAGCTTCTTCACTCAATGCAGCCAGTCGTTT
CTCTTCAGCTTCAGCCAGTTTCAACTGGCGTTCTGTTTCAGCCTTCTCCCGTTCAATCTCTTTACGTCGT
TGTTCTGCTTCCTGAAAAGCCTTTTCTGCTGCTTCCGCTTCTTTACGGGCTTTTTCTTCTGCTTTCGCAA
GGCGCAAACGCTCGTCTTCCGCCTGCATAGCTGCATTATTAGCATGAGCAAGCTCTGTTGCTGAAGGCGT
ACGTGAGGCATTGTGACGAAGAGCCTCATTTACGATATCCTTCAGGCGCTGAGTCAGCGCATCCCTGTTT
GCCTTTGCTTTCGCCTGTGCTTCCGCTGCAGCTTTTGCCCGGGCAGCCTGCTCTGCCTGTGTTTTCTTTA
ATTGAGCAGTAGACCATTTAGCAGTTGCATGAATAGCTGCAGAACTTTCACTTTTACTGCCTCCTTTTCC
ACCTCCGCCGCCAGAGCCACTCCCGTCAGGAGTACCATTCAAAAGAGTAATAATTACCTGTCCCTTATCA
TCATAAGGAACACCATCTTTATAGTACGCTACCGCGGTTTCCATTCTAGACCTCCTTCTTAAAGTTAAAC
AAAATTATTACTAGAGGGGAATTGTTATCCGCTCACAATTCCCCTATAGTGAGTCGTATTAATTTCGCGG
GATCGAGATCGATCTCGATCCTCTACGCCGGACGCATCGTGGCCGGCATCACCGGCGCCACAGGTGCGGT
TGCTGGCGCCTATATCGCCGACATCACCGATGGGGAAGATCGGGCTCGCCACTTCGGGCTCATTAGCGCT
TGTTTCGGCGTGGGTATGGTGGCAGGCCCCGTGGCCGGGGGACTGTTGGGCGCCATCTCCTTGCATGCAC
CATTCCTTGCGGCGGCGGTGCTCAACGGCCTCAACCTACTACTGGGCTGCTTCCTAATGCAGGAGTCGCA
TAAGGGAGAGCGTCGAGATCCCGGACACCATCGAATGGCGCAAAACCTTTCGCGGTATGGCATGATAGCG
CCCGGAAGAGAGTCAATTCAGGGTGGTGAATGTGAAACCAGTAACGTTATACGATGTCGCAGAGTATGCC
GGTGTCTCTTATCAGACCGTTTCCCGCGTGGTGAACCAGGCCAGCCACGTTTCTGCGAAAACGCGGGAAA
AAGTGGAAGCGGCGATGGCGGAGCTGAATTACATTCCCAACCGCGTGGCACAACAACTGGCGGGCAAACA
GTCGTTGCTGATTGGCGTTGCCACCTCCAGTCTGGCCCTGCACGCGCCGTCGCAAATTGTCGCGGCGATT
AAATCTCGCGCCGATCAACTGGGTGCCAGCGTGGTGGTGTCGATGGTAGAACGAAGCGGCGTCGAAGCCT
GTAAAGCGGCGGTGCACAATCTTCTCGCGCAACGCGTCAGTGGGCTGATTATTAACTATCCGCTGGATGA
CCAGGATGCCATTGCTGTGGAAGCTGCCTGCACTAATGTTCCGGCGTTATTTCTTGATGTCTCTGACCAG
ACACCCATCAACAGTATTATTTTCTCCCATGAAGACGGTACGCGACTGGGCGTGGAGCATCTGGTCGCAT
TGGGTCACCAGCAAATCGCGCTGTTAGCGGGCCCATTAAGTTCTGTCTCGGCGCGTCTGCGTCTGGCTGG
CTGGCATAAATATCTCACTCGCAATCAAATTCAGCCGATAGCGGAACGGGAAGGCGACTGGAGTGCCATG
TCCGGTTTTCAACAAACCATGCAAATGCTGAATGAGGGCATCGTTCCCACTGCGATGCTGGTTGCCAACG
ATCAGATGGCGCTGGGCGCAATGCGCGCCATTACCGAGTCCGGGCTGCGCGTTGGTGCGGATATCTCGGT
AGTGGGATACGACGATACCGAAGACAGCTCATGTTATATCCCGCCGTTAACCACCATCAAACAGGATTTT
CGCCTGCTGGGGCAAACCAGCGTGGACCGCTTGCTGCAACTCTCTCAGGGCCAGGCGGTGAAGGGCAATC
AGCTGTTGCCCGTCTCACTGGTGAAAAGAAAAACCACCCTGGCGCCCAATACGCAAACCGCCTCTCCCCG
CGCGTTGGCCGATTCATTAATGCAGCTGGCACGACAGGTTTCCCGACTGGAAAGCGGGCAGTGAGCGCAA
CGCAATTAATGTAAGTTAGCTCACTCATTAGGCACCGGGATCTCGACCGATGCCCTTGAGAGCCTTCAAC
CCAGTCAGCTCCTTCCGGTGGGCGCGGGGCATGACTATCGTCGCCGCACTTATGACTGTCTTCTTTATCA
TGCAACTCGTAGGACAGGTGCCGGCAGCGCTCTGGGTCATTTTCGGCGAGGACCGCTTTCGCTGGAGCGC
GACGATGATCGGCCTGTCGCTTGCGGTATTCGGAATCTTGCACGCCCTCGCTCAAGCCTTCGTCACTGGT
CCCGCCACCAAACGTTTCGGCGAGAAGCAGGCCATTATCGCCGGCATGGCGGCCCCACGGGTGCGCATGA
TCGTGCTCCTGTCGTTGAGGACCCGGCTAGGCTGGCGGGGTTGCCTTACTGGTTAGCAGAATGAATCACC
GATACGCGAGCGAACGTGAAGCGACTGCTGCTGCAAAACGTCTGCGACCTGAGCAACAACATGAATGGTC
TTCGGTTTCCGTGTTTCGTAAAGTCTGGAAACGCGGAAGTCAGCGCCCTGCACCATTATGTTCCGGATCT
GCATCGCAGGATGCTGCTGGCTACCCTGTGGAACACCTACATCTGTATTAACGAAGCGCTGGCATTGACC
CTGAGTGATTTTTCTCTGGTCCCGCCGCATCCATACCGCCAGTTGTTTACCCTCACAACGTTCCAGTAAC
CGGGCATGTTCATCATCAGTAACCCGTATCGTGAGCATCCTCTCTCGTTTCATCGGTATCATTACCCCCA
TGAACAGAAATCCCCCTTACACGGAGGCATCAGTGACCAAACAGGAAAAAACCGCCCTTAACATGGCCCG
CTTTATCAGAAGCCAGACATTAACGCTTCTGGAGAAACTCAACGAGCTGGACGCGGATGAACAGGCAGAC
ATCTGTGAATCGCTTCACGACCACGCTGATGAGCTTTACCGCAGCTGCCTCGCGCGTTTCGGTGATGACG
GTGAAAACCTCTGACACATGCAGCTCCCGGAGACGGTCACAGCTTGTCTGTAAGCGGATGCCGGGAGCAG
ACAAGCCCGTCAGGGCGCGTCAGCGGGTGTTGGCGGGTGTCGGGGCGCAGCCATGACCCAGTCACGTAGC
GATAGCGGAGTGTATACTGGCTTAACTATGCGGCATCAGAGCAGATTGTACTGAGAGTGCACCATTGCGG
TGTGAAATACCGCACAGATGCGTAAGGAGAAAATACCGCATCAGGCGCTCTTCCGCTTCCTCGCTCACTG
ACTCGCTGCGCTCGGTCGTTCGGCTGCGGCGAGCGGTATCAGCTCACTCAAAGGCGGTAATACGGTTATC
CACAGAATCAGGGGATAACGCAGGAAAGAACATGTGAGCAAAAGGCCAGCAAAAGGCCAGGAACCGTAAA
AAGGCCGCGTTGCTGGCGTTTTTCCATAGGCTCCGCCCCCCTGACGAGCATCACAAAAATCGACGCTCAA
GTCAGAGGTGGCGAAACCCGACAGGACTATAAAGATACCAGGCGTTTCCCCCTGGAAGCTCCCTCGTGCG
CTCTCCTGTTCCGACCCTGCCGCTTACCGGATACCTGTCCGCCTTTCTCCCTTCGGGAAGCGTGGCGCTT
TCTCATAGCTCACGCTGTAGGTATCTCAGTTCGGTGTAGGTCGTTCGCTCCAAGCTGGGCTGTGTGCACG
AACCCCCCGTTCAGCCCGACCGCTGCGCCTTATCCGGTAACTATCGTCTTGAGTCCAACCCGGTAAGACA
CGACTTATCGCCACTGGCAGCAGCCACTGGTAACAGGATTAGCAGAGCGAGGTATGTAGGCGGTGCTACA
GAGTTCTTGAAGTGGTGGCCTAACTACGGCTACACTAGAAGGACAGTATTTGGTATCTGCGCTCTGCTGA
AGCCAGTTACCTTCGGAAAAAGAGTTGGTAGCTCTTGATCCGGCAAACAAACCACCGCTGGTAGCGGTGG
TTTTTTTGTTTGCAAGCAGCAGATTACGCGCAGAAAAAAAGGATCTCAAGAAGATCCTTTGATCTTTTCT
ACGGGGTCTGACGCTCAGTGGAACGAAAACTCACGTTAAGGGATTTTGGTCATGAGATTATCAAAAAGGA
TCTTCACCTAGATCCTTTTAAATTAAAAATGAAGTTTTAAATCAATCTAAAGTATATATGAGTAAACTTG
GTCTGACAGTTACCAATGCTTAATCAGTGAGGCACCTATCTCAGCGATCTGTCTATTTCGTTCATCCATA
GTTGCCTGACTCCCCGTCGTGTAGATAACTACGATACGGGAGGGCTTACCATCTGGCCCCAGTGCTGCAA
TGATACCGCGAGACCCACGCTCACCGGCTCCAGATTTATCAGCAATAAACCAGCCAGCCGGAAGGGCCGA
GCGCAGAAGTGGTCCTGCAACTTTATCCGCCTCCATCCAGTCTATTAATTGTTGCCGGGAAGCTAGAGTA
AGTAGTTCGCCAGTTAATAGTTTGCGCAACGTTGTTGCCATTGCTGCAGGCATCGTGGTGTCACGCTCGT
CGTTTGGTATGGCTTCATTCAGCTCCGGTTCCCAACGATCAAGGCGAGTTACATGATCCCCCATGTTGTG
CAAAAAAGCGGTTAGCTCCTTCGGTCCTCCGATCGTTGTCAGAAGTAAGTTGGCCGCAGTGTTATCACTC
ATGGTTATGGCAGCACTGCATAATTCTCTTACTGTCATGCCATCCGTAAGATGCTTTTCTGTGACTGGTG
AGTACTCAACCAAGTCATTCTGAGAATAGTGTATGCGGCGACCGAGTTGCTCTTGCCCGGCGTCAATACG
GGATAATACCGCGCCACATAGCAGAACTTTAAAAGTGCTCATCATTGGAAAACGTTCTTCGGGGCGAAAA
CTCTCAAGGATCTTACCGCTGTTGAGATCCAGTTCGATGTAACCCACTCGTGCACCCAACTGATCTTCAG
CATCTTTTACTTTCACCAGCGTTTCTGGGTGAGCAAAAACAGGAAGGCAAAATGCCGCAAAAAAGGGAAT
AAGGGCGACACGGAAATGTTGAATACTCATACTCTTCCTTTTTCAATATTATTGAAGCATTTATCAGGGT
TATTGTCTCATGAGCGGATACATATTTGAATGTATTTAGAAAAATAAACAAATAGGGGTTCCGCGCACAT
TTCCCCGAAAAGTGCCACCTAAATTGTAAGCGTTAATATTTTGTTAAAATTCGCGTTAAATTTTTGTTAA
ATCAGCTCATTTTTTAACCAATAGGCCGAAATCGGCAAAATCCCTTATAAATCAAAAGAATAGACCGAGA
TATGGT
[37 nt withheld, positions 5693-5729]
AAAGAACGTGGACTCCAACGTCAAAGG
[49 nt withheld, positions 5757-5805]
T
[91 nt withheld, positions 5807-5897]
G
[38 nt withheld, positions 5899-5936]
